>Addgene plasmid #34570 | pGL3-mArg1 base promoter -31/-2365 | addgene partial sequence | sequence record 41912 | LucNrev 5'-CCTTATGCAGTTGCTCTCC-3'
GGCGCCGGGCCTTTCTTTATGTTTTTGGCGTCTTCCATGGTGGCTTTACCAACAGTACCGGAATGCCAAG
CTTACTTAGATCGCAGATCTCGAGGCTGCATGTGCTCGGGCTGTCCAGCTCCTCTCCACCGGCCGTAACC
CTAAAAGACAGAGGGCACATCTTTTTCCCCCCTTATAATCAGGTTGGATCTGTTTATCCAACAACTGGCT
CCGCCCACCGAATGGAAGAATGACAGAGTCAACAGAACCTCCCCATCAGAGGAACTACCATTCTTCCCTC
TGAGCATTATTCATCCGTCCAGTTCACACCCTTTTGAAAAAGCCAGCTGGATGACATTAATCTCTCCTCA
GACAATTGACAATTATGTGTGATTTCATAACCTCATGTGAAGTGCTAGGCTTCCGGCCTGGGCACCTCAG
GGCAGGGTGCTCACCTTTTCCAAGATTTAAGTCCACTGGGGACTTGCAAGGTGAGGCTAAAACAGCAAGC
GGGGGTGGGGGGTGGTGTCTCTTACTTCCCTCCTGTTGAGCATCCCGAGTCAAGGCTTCAAGTTCTGGGG
AAAGTGAGACACATTTCATGTGTCACCAGGTTACACTGTCTAGGAAAGCATGGGGCTGGTTTTTGTTTTA
TATTGTTGTTGTTGTTGTTGTTGTTATTAT
