>Addgene plasmid #34570 | pGL3-mArg1 base promoter -31/-2365 | addgene partial sequence | sequence record 41915 | RVprimer3 5'-CTAGCAAAATAGGCTGTCCC-3'
TTCTCTTCGATGGTCCGAGCTCTTACGCGTAATGTAAGGTCAAGCGATTTTGAAAAAGAGGAGCACCAGT
TCCTTTCCTGCAGCTCTAACGTCCTACCAATGGGGCTGCATGGACTGGTGCAGCCACAGGTGATGAGCCC
AGAGCATAGAGGAAACTGGAAGATGGAGCAGCGTATCGTTTATAACAGCAACTTGGCATCTGATGGAGAT
AGCTCAGTGGTAACGTGGGGAGTCTGTCCATTTGGTGCTGGTGGGGAAACTGGGAGAGACAAAGGGGAAA
TGGAGGATTTAAACAAAATACAAAAAAAAAAAAAATGGACGCAACAGTCAGCAATCACTGTGAATAGCAA
ATTCTTCATGCATCCAAGACTTAAGCCCAGCATCTTTCAGGCAGGAAAACAATCTACCCCTGAATGGCAT
TTTTCTTCTTTTCTTTTTACCTTTGGGGCAGGTTCTGTGTTGACCTTTGAACTAACCCTATAACCCCAGC
AGGTGTTGAACCTATAATCCCCCTGCCTCATCCTCTCAAATAGCTGGAATTTGTGGGCCAGCACCAAGAG
GCCCAAAGAAAGAGAAAGTTTAAATTAAATAGAAGAAAATGTAGAGGTATTGATAGGTGGTGGTATCACA
CACCTTTAATCCCAGCACTCAGGAGGCAGTGACAGATTGCTATCTGTGAGTTCAAGGTTAGGCTGGTCTA
TAGGGCTAGTTCTAGGGTAGCCAGAGCCACACAAAGAAAACATGTCTCCAAAAAGCAAACAAAAATGTAG
AGGTGCACATTTGGGATCTGGGAGCAGGTAAAACTTAAATTCCTAGCTAGCTTCAAATATATAGGAAAAT
TCTATCTTACATAAATCAATTTTTTAAAAAAATCTATAAC
