[The description below was written by a language model from this plasmid's Addgene catalogue record.]
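Description:
pGL3-mArg1 base promoter -31/-2365 is a firefly luciferase reporter plasmid built on the promoterless pGL3-basic backbone (4818 bp without insert). It carries a 2334 bp fragment of the mouse arginase I (Arg1) upstream region, spanning positions -31 to -2365 as named in the record. The fragment was inserted between the MluI and XhoI sites of the multiple cloning region, directly upstream of the luciferase coding sequence. Because pGL3-basic has no eukaryotic promoter or enhancer of its own, luciferase output in transfected cells depends on the transcriptional activity of the cloned Arg1 sequence. Although the record lists luciferase as a C-terminal "tag", it functions here as a downstream reporter gene rather than as a protein fusion, since the insert is regulatory DNA. The plasmid is propagated in E. coli under ampicillin selection. The copy number is listed as unknown, and no feature table was supplied, so other backbone elements cannot be confirmed from the record.

The construct comes from work on enhancer-mediated control of macrophage-specific arginase I expression. It appears to serve as the "base promoter" reference, against which versions carrying additional or deleted upstream regulatory sequences can be compared in transient transfection assays. Typical use would be to measure the basal and stimulus-responsive activity of the Arg1 promoter region in macrophages or related cell types. The depositor notes that mouse Arg1 reporter constructs in the pGL3 backbone are unstable during large-scale bacterial growth at standard temperature. A recombination-deficient strain (Stbl3) is the listed host, and plasmid integrity is worth verifying after propagation.
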