Addgene plasmid #34570: pGL3-mArg1 base promoter -31/-2365
Depositing lab: Peter Murray. Publication: Enhancer-mediated control of macrophage-specific arginase I expression. Pauleau AL, Rutschman R, Lang R, Pernis A, Watowich SS, Murray PJ. J Immunol. 2004 Jun 15;172(12):7565-73. PubMed 15187136.
Backbone
  Vector backbone: pGL3-basic
  Backbone manufacturer: Promega
  Backbone size w/o insert (bp): 4818
  Vector type: Luciferase
Growth in bacteria
  Bacterial resistance: Ampicillin, 100 μg/mL
  Growth temperature: 37°C
  Growth strain: Stbl3
  Growth instructions: Mouse Arg1 reporter constructs cloned into the pGL3 backbone are UNSTABLE when grown at 37 degrees for large-scale preps. We recommend that plasmids be re-transformed and grown overnight at 30 degrees on Amp plates. The next day, scrape the entire plate into 100mL LB-Amp media and grow at 30 degrees (or room temp) for 4-6hr then perform conventional plasmid preps.
  Copy number: Unknown
Gene/Insert
  Gene/Insert name: Arg1 base promoter -31/-2365
  Species: M. musculus (mouse)
  Insert size (bp): 2334
  Entrez Gene: Arg1 (a.k.a. AI, Arg-1, PGIF)
  Tag / fusion protein: Firefly Luciferase (C terminal on backbone)
  Cloning method: Restriction Enzyme; 5′ cloning site MluI (unknown if destroyed); 3′ cloning site XhoI (unknown if destroyed)
  Sequencing primers: 5′ RVprimer3
Terms and licenses: Academic/Nonprofit Terms; Industry Terms: Not Available to Industry
How to cite: pGL3-mArg1 base promoter -31/-2365 was a gift from Peter Murray (Addgene plasmid # 34570 ; http://n2t.net/addgene:34570 ; RRID:Addgene_34570)
